>Addgene plasmid #241903 | pFerCA | addgene full sequence | sequence record 484711 | Addgene NGS Result
CGTATGGCAATGAAAGACGGTGAGCTGGTGATATGGGATAGTGTTCACCCTTGTTACACCGTTTTCCATG
AGCAAACTGAAACGTTTTCATCGCTCTGGAGTGAATACCACGACGATTTCCGGCAGTTTCTACACATATA
TTCGCAAGATGTGGCGTGTTACGGTGAAAACCTGGCCTATTTCCCTAAAGGGTTTATTGAGAATATGTTT
TTCGTCTCAGCCAATCCCTGGGTGAGTTTCACCAGTTTTGATTTAAACGTGGCCAATATGGACAACTTCT
TCGCCCCCGTTTTCACCATGGGCAAATATTATACGCAAGGCGACAAGGTGCTGATGCCGCTGGCGATTCA
GGTTCATCATGCCGTTTGTGATGGCTTCCATGTCGGCAGAATGCTTAATGAATTACAACAGTACTGCGAT
GAGTGGCAGGGCGGGGCGTAATTTTTTTAAGGCAGTTATTGGTGCCCTTAAACGCCTGGTTGCTACGCCT
GAATAAGTGATAATAAGCGGATGAATGGCAGAAATTCGAAAGCAAATTCGACCCGGTCGTCGGTTCAGGG
CAGGGTCGTTAAATAGCCGCTTATGTCTATTGCTGGTTTACCGGTTTATTGACTACCGGAAGCAGTGTGA
CCGTGTGCTTCTCAAATGCCTGAGGCCAGTTTGCTCAGGCTCTCCCCGTGGAGGTAATAATTGACGATAT
GATCATTTATTCTGCCTCCCAGAGCCTGATAAAAACGGTTAGCGCTTCGTTAATACAGATGTAGGTGTTC
CACAGGGTAGCCAGCAGCATCCTGCGATGCAGATCCGGAACATAATGGTGCAGGGCGCTTGTTTCGGCGT
GGGTATGGTGGCAGGCCCCGTGGCCGGGGGACTGTTGGGCGCTGCCGGCCCATCGAATGGTGCAAAACCT
TTCGCGGTATGGCATGATAGCGCCCGGAAGAGAGTCAATTCAGGGTGGTGAATGTGAAACCAGTAACGTT
ATACGATGTCGCAGAGTATGCCGGTGTCTCTTATCAGACCGTTTCCCGCGTGGTGAACCAGGCCAGCCAC
GTTTCTGCGAAAACGCGGGAAAAAGTGGAAGCGCATATGGGTGAACGTATGCGTCAGGATGATCAGGATG
CAGGCACCGGTAGCACCGATGCACCGGCTGCACTGCTGCCGAGTCCGCTGGATAATATGCTGGGTTATCG
TATTCGTCGTGCAAGCATGGCAATGATGCATGATCTGGCTCATGCACTGCGTCCGTTTGATATTAGCGTT
GGTGAAGCAAGCCTGCTGATTATGGTTGGTGCAAATCCGGGTTGTCGTCAGAGCGATCTGGGTCGTGCAC
TGGAAATTAAACGTGCAAATATGACACCGCTGGTTGGTCGTCTGAAAGCACGTGGTCTGATTACAGATGC
ACCGATTGATGGTCGTAGCCTGAGCCTGACCCTGACCGAAGAAGGTGAAGCACTGCAGAAAGTTCTGCTG
GCACATGCCCAGACCAGCAATGATCGTTTTCGTAAACGTCTGGCACTGGATGAAAAAGATCTGATTGCAG
CAATGGCAGCACTGGCACGTTGAATAAAACGAAAGGCTCAGTCGGAAGACTGGGCCTTTCGTTTTATTCT
AGACCATCGAATGGTGCAAAACCTTTCGCGGTATGGCATGATAGCGCCCGGAAGAGAGTCAATTCAGGGT
GGTGAATGTGAAACCAGTAACGTTATACGATGTCGCAGAGTATGCCGGTGTCTCTTATCAGACCGTTTCC
CGCGTGGTGAACCAGGCCAGCCACGTTTCTGCGAAAACGCGGGAAAAAGTGGAAGCGGCCATGGCCGTTG
AAGCCGGTGTTCGTCCTCAGGCAGGCGCACGTGATATTAATCGTCTGCTGCGTCCGCGTAGCATTGCAAT
TGTTGGTGCAAGCGAAACACCGGGTAGCCTGGGTGCAAGCGTTCTGGCAAATCTGGTTCGTAATGAATTT
CCGGGTGATATTCATCTGGTTAATCCGAAACGTGAAACCATTAGCGGTCGTCCGGCAGTTCCGAGCGTTG
ATGCACTGCCGGAAGGTGTTGATTGTGCAATTCTGGCAATTCCGCGTGTTGCAGTTCTGGATACCATGCG
TCAGCTGGCAGCACGTAAAGCCGGTGCAGCAATTATCTTTGCAGCAGGTTTTGCCGAAGGTGGTGAACAG
GGTATGGCAGATCAGCAAGAAATTGGTCGTATTGCACATGAAGCAGGTATTGTTGTTGAAGGTCCGAATT
GTCTGGGTAGCGTTAATTATCTGGATCGTATTCCGCTGACCTTTATCGATACCGATATTAAAGCACCGAG
TCCGGGTGGTGTTGGTATTGTTAGCCAGAGCGGTGCAATGGCAGCCGTTCTGGCAGTTATGCTGGAAAGC
CGTACCCTGGATCTGACCTATAGCGTTAGCACCGGTAATGAAGCCGGTAGCGGTGTTGAAGATTATGTGG
AATTTATGATCGCCGATGAAAAAACCCGTATTATTGCCATGATTGTGGAACAGTTTCGTGATCCGGCTCG
TTTTCTGGCACTGATGGATAAAGCAAATGCAGCAGGTAAACTGGTTGTTCTGCTGCATCCGGGTAAAAGC
AGCGCAGCACGTGAAAGCGCAGCAACCCATACAGGCGCAATGGCAGGCGATTATAAACTGATGCGTGCAA
AAGTTGAACGTGCCGGTGTTGTTGTTGCAGAAACCCTGGAAGAACTGGGTGATATTACCGAAATTGCAGC
ACGTTGTCCGGCACTGCCGAGCGGTGGCACAGCAGTTCTGGGTGAAAGCGGTGCACTGAAAGCACTGACA
CTGGATCTGGCAGAAGAACTGGAACTGGCACTGCCGACCCTGGATGATGGTAATGCACCGGCACTGCGTG
CAGCCCTGCCGGAATTTGTTCCGGTTAGCAATCCGCTGGATCTGACAGCACAGGGTCTGGTTGATCCGGA
TATGTATTATCGTACCCTGGCAGCACTGTTTGAAGATGATCGTGTTGGCACCATTTTTGCCGGTATTATT
CAGACCAATCCGGCAACCATTGGTATTAAACTGCCACCGTTTCTGAAAGCAGTTCGTGAACTGAAAGCAA
CCAAACCGGTTATTTTTGGTGGTGTTGATGAAGGTGCAGATGTTCCGGCAGATTGGATTGAACAGCTGCG
TGCAGAAGGTATTCCGTATTTTCCGACCACCGAACGTGCACTGCGTGCCATTCGTCGTCTGAGCGCAGCG
GGTGCACGTGATGCAAGCCGTACCGATGCAGCACCGGCAAGCGTTCCGGCACTGGCAAGCGAAAAAGGTG
TTGTTCCGGAATATAAAGCAAAAGCACTGCTGGCACCGCTGGGTATTAGCTTTCCGAAAGGTCAGTTTGC
AGCAACCGTTGAAGATGCAATTGCAGCAGCCGAAGCAATTGGTGGTCCGGTTGTTATGAAAGCACAGGCA
GCAGCACTGAGCCATAAAAGTGATGCCGGTGGTGTTGCACTGAATCTGGTTGGTGCGGAAGCAATTCGTG
CAGCATGGGATAAAATGTTTGCAGATGTGAAACGTTATGACGCCAGCATTATTCTGGATGGTGTTCTGAT
CGAAGCAATGGGTGCCCGTGGTCTGGAACTGATTGTTGGTGCCAAAAATGATCCGCAGTGGGGTCCGGTT
ATTCTGGCAGGTTTTGGTGGCGTTACCGCAGAAATTCTGCAGGATGTTCGTCTGCTGTCACCGGATATGA
CCAAAGAAGCAATTGTTGCAGAACTGGGTAAACTGAAACAGGCAGCACTGCTGCATGGTTATCGTGGTAG
TCCGGCACTGGATGTTGGTGCAGTTGCCGAACTGATTGGTCAGGTGGGTCGCCTGCTGCGTGGCGAACCG
CGTATTCAAGAACTGGATCTGAATCCGGTTGTTGTTTATCCGGAAGGTCAGGGTGCAATTGCCCTGGATG
CACTGATGCTGGTTGATTGAATAAAACGAAAGGCTCAGTCGGAAGACTGGGCCTTTCGTTTTATGGCGCC
CAATACGCAAACCGCCTCTCCCCGCGCGTTGGCCGATTCATTAATGCAGCTGGCACGACAGGTTTCCCGA
CTGGAAAGCGGGCAGTGAGCGCAACGCAATTAATGTAAGTTAGCTCACTCATTAGGCACCGGGATCTCGA
CCGATGCCCTTGAGAGCCTTCAACCCAGTCAGCTCCTTCCGGTGGGCGCGGGGCATGACTAACATGAGAA
TTACAACTTATATCGTATGGGGCTGACTTCAGGTGCTACATTTGAAGAGATAAATTGCACTGAAATCTAG
AAATATTTTATCTGATTAATAAGATGATCTTCTTGAGATCGTTTTGGTCTGCGCGTAATCTCTTGCTCTG
AAAACGAAAAAACCGCCTTGCAGGGCGGTTTTTCGAAGGTTCTCTGAGCTACCAACTCTTTGAACCGAGG
TAACTGGCTTGGAGGAGCGCAGTCACCAAAACTTGTCCTTTCAGTTTAGCCTTAACCGGCGCATGACTTC
AAGACTAACTCCTCTAAATCAATTACCAGTGGCTGCTGCCAGTGGTGCTTTTGCATGTCTTTCCGGGTTG
GACTCAAGACGATAGTTACCGGATAAGGCGCAGCGGTCGGACTGAACGGGGGGTTCGTGCATACAGTCCA
GCTTGGAGCGAACTGCCTACCCGGAACTGAGTGTCAGGCGTGGAATGAGACAAACGCGGCCATAACAGCG
GAATGACACCGGTAAACCGAAAGGCAGGAACAGGAGAGCGCACGAGGGAGCCGCCAGGGGGAAACGCCTG
GTATCTTTATAGTCCTGTCGGGTTTCGCCACCACTGATTTGAGCGTCAGATTTCGTGATGCTTGTCAGGG
GGGCGGAGCCTATGGAAAAACGGCTTTGCCGCGGCCCTCTCACTTCCCTGTTAAGTATCTTCCTGGCATC
TTCCAGGAAATCTCCGCCCCGTTCGTAAGCCATTTCCGCTCGCCGCAGTCGAACGACCGAGCGTAGCGAG
TCAGTGAGCGAGGAAGCGGAATATATCCTGTATCACATATTCTGCTGACGCACCGGTGCAGCCTTTTTTC
TCCTGCCACATGAAGCACTTCACTGACACCCTCATCAGTGCCAACATAGTAAGCCAGTATACACTCCGCT
AGCGCTGATGTCCGGCGGTGCTTTTGCCGTTACGCACCACCCCGTCAGTAGCTGAACAGGAGGGACAGCT
GATAGAAACAGAAGCCACTGGAGCACCTCAAAAACACCATCATACACTAAATCAGTAAGTTGGCAGCATC
ACCCGACGCACTTTGCGCCGAATAAATACCTGTGACGGAAGATCACTTCGCAGAATAAATAAATCCTGGT
GTCCCTGTTGATACCGGGAAGCCCTGGGCCAACTTTTGGCGAAAATGAGACGTTGATCGGCACGTAAGAG
GTTCCAACTTTCACCATAATGAAATAAGATCACTACCGGGCGTATTTTTTGAGTTATCGAGATTTTCAGG
AGCTAAGGAAGCTAAAATGGAGAAAAAAATCACTGGATATACCACCGTTGATATATCCCAATGGCATCGT
AAAGAACATTTTGAGGCATTTCAGTCAGTTGCTCAATGTACCTATAACCAGACCGTTCAGCTGGATATTA
CGGCCTTTTTAAAGACCGTAAAGAAAAATAAGCACAAGTTTTATCCGGCCTTTATTCACATTCTTGCCCG
CCTGATGAATGCTCATCCGGAATTC
Features (pLannotate 1.2.2; 17 found; start..end, strand, type, name):
    740..838     -  CDS            YPB2_ECOLX (fragment): Protein predicted: Swiss-Prot protein existence level 4. From Escherichia coli.
    825..882     +  CDS            TcR (fragment): tetracycline efflux protein; tet; confers resistance to tetracycline
    890..963     +  promoter       lacIq promoter (fragment): lacI (mutant); In the lacIq allele, a single base change in the promoter boosts expression of the lacI gene about 10-fold.
    964..1083    +  CDS            lacI (fragment): lac repressor; lacI; The lac repressor binds to the lac operator to inhibit transcription in E. coli. This inhibition can be relieved by adding lactose or isopropyl-β-D-thiogalactopyranoside (IPTG).
   1564..1607    -  terminator     rrnB T1 terminator: Escherichia coli rrnB; transcription terminator T1 from the E. coli rrnB gene
   1613..1687    +  promoter       lacIq promoter: lacI (mutant); In the lacIq allele, a single base change in the promoter boosts expression of the lacI gene about 10-fold.
   1688..1815    +  CDS            lacI (fragment): lac repressor; lacI; The lac repressor binds to the lac operator to inhibit transcription in E. coli. This inhibition can be relieved by adding lactose or isopropyl-β-D-thiogalactopyranoside (IPTG).
   1856..3937    +  CDS            FCS1: FCS1_UNKP - Also known as Fcs From Unknown prokaryotic organism.
   3941..3984    -  terminator     rrnB T1 terminator: Escherichia coli rrnB; transcription terminator T1 from the E. coli rrnB gene
   3984..4078    +  CDS            lacI (fragment): lac repressor; lacI; The lac repressor binds to the lac operator to inhibit transcription in E. coli. This inhibition can be relieved by adding lactose or isopropyl-β-D-thiogalactopyranoside (IPTG).
   4091..4112    +  protein_bind   CAP binding site: CAP binding activates transcription in the presence of cAMP. E. coli catabolite activator protein
   4127..4191    +  CDS            TcR (fragment): tetracycline efflux protein; tet; confers resistance to tetracycline
   4303..4848    +  rep_origin     p15A ori: Plasmids containing the medium-copy-number p15A origin of replication can be propagated in E. coli cells that contain a second plasmid with the ColE1 origin.
   4936..4991    +  rep_origin     RSF ori (fragment): Plasmids containing the RSF 1030 origin of replication can be propagated in E. coli cells that contain additional plasmids with compatible origins.
   5110..5253    -  mobile_element IS1 (fragment): prokaryotic transposable element IS1
   5374..5476    +  promoter       cat promoter: promoter of the E. coli cat gene encoding chloramphenicol acetyltransferase
   5477..441     +  CDS            CmR (across the origin): chloramphenicol acetyltransferase; cat; confers resistance to chloramphenicol
