[The description below was written by a language model from this plasmid's Addgene catalogue record and pLannotate feature annotations shown in this document.]
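Description:
pFerCA is a 5,695 nt bacterial synthetic-biology plasmid that serves as the first of two parts of an in vivo E. coli biosensor, reported to detect 13 substituted cinnamic acid-type compounds derived from biomass. It is built on a p15A-origin backbone and selected with chloramphenicol, with the cat promoter driving a chloramphenicol acetyltransferase gene that spans the sequence origin. The p15A replicon is compatible with ColE1-type plasmids, which fits its role as one half of a two-plasmid system. The catalogue lists it as high copy, whereas p15A is generally regarded as a medium-copy origin. Short annotated fragments of a tetracycline resistance gene, an RSF origin and IS1 appear to be backbone remnants rather than functional elements.

The stated insert is synthetic ferA and ferC, assembled by Gibson cloning without mutations. The automated annotation identifies one large open reading frame of about 2.1 kb as a feruloyl-CoA synthetase homologue (FCS1), which presumably corresponds to ferA. It lies downstream of a lacIq promoter and a short lacI fragment and is followed by an rrnB T1 terminator. A second, partial lacIq promoter with a lacI fragment sits upstream, followed by an unannotated stretch of roughly 480 nt and another rrnB T1 terminator. This arrangement suggests a separate constitutive expression unit that may carry ferC, but the feature table does not label that gene. In general terms, a CoA synthetase would convert cinnamic acid derivatives to CoA thioesters that a regulator protein can sense. The record does not spell out this mechanism, and the reporter component is presumably on the partner plasmid, which is not described here.
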