Addgene plasmid #241903: pFerCA
Purpose: Part 1 of biosensor able to detect 13 substituted cinnamic acid based compounds
Depositing lab: Neil Dixon. Depositing organization: University of Manchester. Publication: Development and substrate specificity screening of an in vivo biosensor for the detection of biomass derived aromatic chemical building blocks. Machado LF, Dixon N. Chem Commun (Camb). 2016 Sep 15;52(76):11402-11405. doi: 10.1039/c6cc04559f. PubMed 27722239.
Backbone
  Vector backbone: p15
  Vector type: Synthetic Biology
Growth in bacteria
  Bacterial resistance: Chloramphenicol, 25 μg/mL
  Growth temperature: 37°C
  Growth strain: DH5alpha
  Growth instructions: Depositor recommends growing plasmids in BL21 or DH10B chemically competent E. coli cells.
  Copy number: High Copy
Gene/Insert
  Gene/Insert name: ferA and ferC
  Species: Synthetic
  Mutation: none
  Cloning method: Gibson Cloning
Terms and licenses: Academic/Nonprofit Terms; Industry Terms: Not Available to Industry
How to cite: pFerCA was a gift from Neil Dixon (Addgene plasmid # 241903 ; http://n2t.net/addgene:241903 ; RRID:Addgene_241903)
